>Addgene plasmid #70068 | pLKO.1-shDnd1-No7 | addgene partial sequence | sequence record 127600 | hGata4-rev 5'-ATTGTGGATGAATACTGCC-3'
AAGATATATAAAGCCAAGAAATCGAAATACTTTCAAGTTACGGTAAGCATATGATAGTCCATTTTAAAAC
ATAATTTTAAAACTGCAAACTACCCAAGAAATTATTACTTTCTACGTCACGTATTTTGTACTAATATCTT
TGTGTTTACAGTCAAATTAATTCCAATTATCTCTCTAACAGCCTTGTATCGTATATGCAAATATGAAGGA
ATCATGGGAAATAGGCCCTCGGTGAAGGGGGCGGCCGCTCGAGGCTAGTCTCGTGATCGATACCGTCGAG
ATCCGTTCACTAATCGAATGGATCTGTCTCTGTCTCTCTCTCCACCTTCTTCTTCTATTCCTTCGGGCCT
GTCGGGTCCCCTCGGGGTTGGGAGGTGGGTCTGAAACGATAATGGTGAATATCCCTGCCTAACTCTATTC
ACTATAGAAAGTACAGCAAAAACTATTCTTAAACCTACCAAGCCTCCTACTATCATTATGAATAATTTTA
TATACCACAGCCAATTTGTTATGTTAAACCAATTCCACAAACTTGCCCATTTATCTAATTCCAATAATTC
TTGTTCATTCTTTTCTTGCTGGTTTTGCGATTCTTCAATTAA
