>Addgene plasmid #70068 | pLKO.1-shDnd1-No7 | addgene partial sequence | sequence record 127601 | LKO1_5 5'-GACTATCATATGCTTACCGT-3'
GATTCTTGGCTTTATATATCTTGTGGAAGGACGAAACACCGGCCTCTATGAGTTCCGCCTAATCTCGAGA
TTAGGCGGAACTCATAGAGGTTTTTGAATTCTCGACCTCGAGACAAATGGCAGTATTCATCCACAATTTT
AAAAGAAAAGGGGGGATTGGGGGGTACAGTGCAGGGGAAAGAATAGTAGACATAATAGCAACAGACATAC
AAACTAAAGAATTACAAAAACAAATTACAAAAATTCAAAATTTTCGGGTTTATTACAGGGACAGCAGAGA
TCCACTTTGGCCGCGGCTCGAGGGGGTTGGGGTTGCGCCTTTTCCAAGGCAGCCCTGGGTTTGCGCAGGG
ACGCGGCTGCTCTGGGCGTGGTTCCGGGAAACGCAGCGGCGCCGACCCTGGGTCTCGCACATTCTTCACG
TCCGTTCGCAGCGTCACCCGGATCTTCGCCGCTACCCTTGTGGGCCCCCCGGCGACGCTTCCTGCTCCGC
CCCTAAGTCGGGAAGGTTCCTTGCGGTTCGCGGCGTGCCGGACGTGACAAACGGAAGCCGCACGTCTCAC
TAGTACCCTCGCAGACGGACAGCGCCAGGGAGCAATGGCAGCGCGCCGACCGCGATGGGCTGTGGCCAAT
AGCGGCTGCTCAGCAGGGCGCGCCGAGAGCAGCGGCCGGGAAGGGGCGGTGCGGGAGGCGGGGTGTGGGG
CGGTAGTGTGGGCCCTGTTCCTGCCCGCGCGGTGTTCCGCATTCTGCAAG
