[The description below was written by a language model from this plasmid's Addgene catalogue record.]
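Description:
pLKO.1-shDnd1-No7 is a lentiviral shRNA vector built on the pLKO.1-TRC cloning backbone (about 7 kb before insertion) and designed to knock down mouse Dnd1, the dead end homolog 1 gene (also known as RBMS4 or Ter), which encodes an RNA-binding protein. It is one of a numbered series of hairpins against this gene and corresponds to a clone from the TRC shRNA library. The plasmid is maintained in bacteria as a low-copy construct under ampicillin selection, in a recombination-deficient strain of the kind commonly used to stabilise the repeated sequences found in lentiviral vectors. Transduced mammalian cells can be selected with puromycin.

The insert is a short hairpin oligonucleotide duplex cloned between the AgeI and EcoRI sites of the backbone, both of which were destroyed in the process. It has the standard TRC layout: a sense target sequence, a short loop, the antisense strand, and a terminal T-run that acts as a Pol III terminator. The transcript folds into a hairpin that cellular RNAi machinery processes into an siRNA directed against Dnd1 mRNA. The catalogue entry lists the promoter as EF1alpha. In the standard pLKO.1 design, however, hairpins are driven by a human U6 Pol III promoter, and no feature table is available to resolve this, so the listed promoter should be treated with caution.

As a lentiviral transfer plasmid, it would be co-transfected with packaging and envelope plasmids to make virus for stable delivery into dividing or non-dividing cells. According to the record, it was deposited with work on how DND1 maintains germline stem cells by recruiting the CCR4-NOT complex to target mRNAs, consistent with use in loss-of-function experiments in mouse cells.
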