Addgene plasmid #70068: pLKO.1-shDnd1-No7
Purpose: TRC lentiviral vector for shRNA against mouse Dnd1 #7
Depositing lab: Thomas Tuschl. Depositing organization: Rockefeller University. Publication: DND1 maintains germline stem cells via recruitment of the CCR4-NOT complex to target mRNAs. Yamaji M, Jishage M, Meyer C, Suryawanshi H, Der E, Yamaji M, Garzia A, Morozov P, Manickavel S, McFarland HL, Roeder RG, Hafner M, Tuschl T. Nature. 2017 Mar 23;543(7646):568-572. doi: 10.1038/nature21690. Epub 2017 Mar 15. PubMed 28297718.
Backbone
  Vector backbone: pLKO.1-TRC cloning vector
  Backbone manufacturer: Addgene #10878
  Backbone size w/o insert (bp): 7032
  Vector type: Mammalian Expression, Lentiviral
  Selectable markers: Puromycin
Growth in bacteria
  Bacterial resistance: Ampicillin, 100 μg/mL
  Growth temperature: 37°C
  Growth strain: NEB Stable
  Copy number: Low Copy
Gene/Insert
  Gene/Insert name: Dnd1 (alt names: dead end homolog 1; RBMS4; DND microRNA-mediated repression inhibitor 1)
  gRNA/shRNA sequence: CCGGCCTCTATGAGTTCCGCCTAATCTCGAGATTAGGCGGAACTCATAGAGGTTTTTG
  Species: M. musculus (mouse)
  Entrez Gene: Dnd1 (a.k.a. RBMS4, Ter)
  Promoter: EF1alpha
  Cloning method: Restriction Enzyme; 5′ cloning site AgeI (destroyed during cloning); 3′ cloning site EcoRI (destroyed during cloning)
  Sequencing primers: 5′ LKO.1 5'
Terms and licenses: Academic/Nonprofit Terms; Industry Terms: Not Available to Industry
Depositor comments: TRC Clone ID TRCN0000247050
How to cite: pLKO.1-shDnd1-No7 was a gift from Thomas Tuschl (Addgene plasmid # 70068 ; http://n2t.net/addgene:70068 ; RRID:Addgene_70068)
